Addgene plasmid #115339: pcDNA3.1-Flag-mRIPK1-S321A
Purpose: Mammalian expression of Flag-mRIPK1-S321A
Depositing lab: Junying Yuan. Depositing organization: Harvard Medical School. Publication: Regulation of RIPK1 activation by TAK1-mediated phosphorylation dictates apoptosis and necroptosis. Geng J, Ito Y, Shi L, Amin P, Chu J, Ouchida AT, Mookhtiar AK, Zhao H, Xu D, Shan B, Najafov A, Gao G, Akira S, Yuan J. Nat Commun. 2017 Aug 25;8(1):359. doi: 10.1038/s41467-017-00406-w. PubMed 28842570.
Backbone
  Vector backbone: pcDNA3.1
  Vector type: Mammalian Expression
Growth in bacteria
  Bacterial resistance: Ampicillin, 100 μg/mL
  Growth temperature: 37°C
  Growth strain: DH5alpha
  Copy number: High Copy
Gene/Insert
  Gene/Insert name: RIPK1
  Species: M. musculus (mouse)
  Mutation: S321A
  Entrez Gene: Ripk1 (a.k.a. D330015H01Rik, RIP, RIP-1, Rinp, Rip1)
  Tag / fusion protein: Flag (N terminal on insert)
  Cloning method: Restriction Enzyme; 5′ cloning site Unknown (unknown if destroyed); 3′ cloning site Unknown (unknown if destroyed)
Terms and licenses: Academic/Nonprofit Terms; Industry Terms: Not Available to Industry
How to cite: pcDNA3.1-Flag-mRIPK1-S321A was a gift from Junying Yuan (Addgene plasmid # 115339 ; http://n2t.net/addgene:115339 ; RRID:Addgene_115339)
