[The description below was written by a language model from this plasmid's Addgene catalogue record and pLannotate feature annotations shown in this document.]
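Description:
pcDNA3.1-Flag-mRIPK1-S321A is a mammalian expression plasmid built on the pcDNA3.1 backbone that encodes mouse RIPK1 (receptor-interacting serine/threonine kinase 1) carrying a serine-to-alanine substitution at residue 321 and an N-terminal Flag epitope. In bacteria it is maintained at high copy through a ColE1/pUC-type origin and selected with ampicillin via the β-lactamase gene; an f1 origin is also present. For mammalian cells, an SV40 early promoter drives a neomycin phosphotransferase gene terminated by an SV40 polyadenylation signal, which would allow selection of stable transfectants with G418.

The expression cassette uses the human CMV immediate-early enhancer and promoter, which span the numbering origin of the circular 7,419 nt sequence. They are followed by a T7 promoter, a short Flag-tag coding segment (annotated as a fragment of 3xFLAG, consistent with a single Flag tag), the Ripk1 open reading frame, and the bovine growth hormone polyadenylation signal. A reverse-oriented SP6 promoter sits just downstream of the insert; together with T7 it provides flanking phage promoter sites useful for sequencing or in vitro transcription. Several small annotated fragments (a truncated HIV-1 LTR piece, ble, lacI, bom and lac promoter/operator remnants) look like automated matches to backbone sequence rather than functional parts. The cloning sites are not recorded.

The S321A change replaces a phosphorylatable serine with a non-phosphorylatable residue. Judging from the associated publication's title, the construct serves to study how TAK1-mediated phosphorylation of RIPK1 governs the choice between apoptosis and necroptosis, with the Flag tag enabling detection or immunoprecipitation of the mutant protein.
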