Features (pLannotate 1.2.2; 22 found; start..end, strand, type, name):
      1..204     +  promoter       CMV promoter: human cytomegalovirus (CMV) immediate early promoter
    200..233     +  LTR            5' LTR (truncated) (fragment): truncated 5' long terminal repeat (LTR) from HIV-1
    249..267     +  promoter       T7 promoter: promoter for bacteriophage T7 RNA polymerase
    332..352     +  CDS            3xFLAG (fragment): three tandem FLAG® epitope tags
    360..2327    +  CDS            Ripk1: RIPK1_MOUSE - Also known as Rinp, Rip From Mus musculus (Mouse).
   2358..2376    -  promoter       SP6 promoter: promoter for bacteriophage SP6 RNA polymerase
   2402..2626    +  polyA_signal   bGH poly(A) signal: bovine growth hormone polyadenylation signal
   2630..2651    +  promoter       SV40 promoter (fragment): SV40 enhancer and early promoter
   2672..3100    +  rep_origin     f1 ori (sequence partly withheld): f1 bacteriophage origin of replication; arrow indicates direction of (+) strand synthesis
   3114..3443    +  promoter       SV40 promoter: SV40 enhancer and early promoter
   3510..4301    +  CDS            neo: KKA2_KLEPN - Also known as kan, nptII. Experimental evidence at protein level: Swiss-Prot protein existence level 1. Resistance to kanamycin, neomycin, paromomycin, ribostamycin, butirosin and gentamicin B. From Klebsiella pneumoniae.
   4325..4483    +  CDS            ble (fragment): BLE_KLEPN - Experimental evidence at protein level: Swiss-Prot protein existence level 1. Binding protein with a strong affinity to the bleomycin family of antibiotics. Binds to CL990; an antimitotic-antibiotic compound. From Klebsiella pneumoniae.
   4478..4599    +  polyA_signal   SV40 poly(A) signal: SV40 polyadenylation signal
   4672..4688    -  protein_bind   lac operator: The lac repressor binds to the lac operator to inhibit transcription in E. coli. This inhibition can be relieved by adding lactose or isopropyl-β-D-thiogalactopyranoside (IPTG). lac repressor encoded by lacI
   4696..4726    -  promoter       lac promoter: promoter for the E. coli lac operon
   4741..4762    -  protein_bind   CAP binding site: CAP binding activates transcription in the presence of cAMP. E. coli catabolite activator protein
   4775..4867    -  CDS            lacI (fragment): lac repressor; lacI; The lac repressor binds to the lac operator to inhibit transcription in E. coli. This inhibition can be relieved by adding lactose or isopropyl-β-D-thiogalactopyranoside (IPTG).
   5050..5638    -  rep_origin     ori: high-copy-number ColE1/pMB1/pBR322/pUC origin of replication
   5809..6669    -  CDS            AmpR: β-lactamase; bla; confers resistance to ampicillin, carbenicillin, and related antibiotics
   6670..6774    -  promoter       AmpR promoter: bla
   6833..6885    -  misc_feature   bom (fragment): basis of mobility region from pBR322
   7040..7419    +  enhancer       CMV enhancer: human cytomegalovirus immediate early enhancer
>Addgene plasmid #115339 | pcDNA3.1-Flag-mRIPK1-S321A | addgene full sequence | sequence record 221709 | Addgene NGS Result
GTGATGCGGTTTTGGCAGTACATCAATGGGCGTGGATAGCGGTTTGACTCACGGGGATTTCCAAGTCTCC
ACCCCATTGACGTCAATGGGAGTTTGTTTTGGCACCAAAATCAACGGGACTTTCCAAAATGTCGTAACAA
CTCCGCCCCATTGACGCAAATGGGCGGTAGGCGTGTACGGTGGGAGGTCTATATAAGCAGAGCTCTCTGG
CTAACTAGAGAACCCACTGCTTACTGGCTTATCGAAATTAATACGACTCACTATAGGGAGACCCAAGCTT
GGTACCGAGCTCGGATCCACTAGTAACGGCCGCCAGTGTGCTGGAATTCATGGACTACAAAGACGATGAC
GACAAGGGCATGCAACCAGACATGTCCTTGGACAATATTAAGATGGCATCCAGTGACCTGCTGGAGAAGA
CAGACCTAGACAGCGGAGGCTTCGGGAAGGTGTCCTTGTGTTACCACAGAAGCCATGGATTTGTCATCCT
GAAAAAAGTATACACAGGGCCCAACCGCGCTGAGTACAATGAGGTTCTCTTGGAAGAGGGGAAGATGATG
CACAGACTGAGACACAGTCGAGTGGTGAAGCTACTGGGCATCATCATAGAAGAAGGGAACTATTCGCTGG
TGATGGAGTACATGGAGAAGGGCAACCTGATGCACGTGCTAAAGACCCAGATAGATGTCCCACTTTCATT
GAAAGGAAGGATAATCGTGGAGGCCATAGAAGGCATGTGCTACTTACATGACAAAGGTGTGATACACAAG
GACCTGAAGCCTGAGAATATCCTCGTTGATCGTGACTTTCACATTAAGATAGCCGATCTTGGTGTGGCTT
CCTTTAAGACATGGAGCAAACTGACTAAGGAGAAAGACAACAAGCAGAAAGAAGTGAGCAGCACCACTAA
GAAGAACAATGGTGGTACCCTTTACTACATGGCACCCGAACACCTGAATGACATCAATGCAAAGCCCACG
GAGAAGTCGGACGTGTACAGCTTTGGCATTGTCCTTTGGGCAATATTTGCAAAAAAGGAGCCCTATGAGA
ATGTCATCTGTACTGAGCAGTTCGTGATCTGCATAAAATCTGGGAACAGGCCAAATGTAGAGGAAATCCT
TGAGTACTGTCCAAGGGAGATCATCAGCCTCATGGAGCGGTGCTGGCAGGCGATCCCAGAAGACAGGCCA
ACATTTCTTGGCATTGAAGAAGAATTTAGGCCTTTTTACTTAAGTCATTTTGAAGAATATGTAGAAGAGG
ATGTGGCAAGTTTAAAGAAAGAGTATCCAGATCAAAGCCCAGTGCTGCAGAGAATGTTTGCACTCCAGCA
TGACTGTGTACCCTTACCTCCGAGCAGGTCAAATTCAGAACAACCTGGATCGCTGCACAGTTCCCAGGGG
CTCCAGATGGGTCCTGTGGAGGAGTCCTGGTTTTCTTCCTCCCCAGAGTACCCACAGGACGAGAATGATC
GCAGTGTGCAGGCTAAGCTGCAAGAGGAAGCCAGCTATCATGCTTTTGGAATATTTGCAGAGAAACAGAC
AAAACCGCAGCCAAGGCAGAATGAGGCTTACAACAGAGAGGAGGAAAGGAAACGAAGGGTCTCTCATGAC
CCCTTTGCACAGCAGAGAGCTCGTGAGAATATTAAGAGTGCAGGAGCAAGAGGTCATTCTGATCCCAGCA
CAACGAGTCGTGGAATTGCAGTGCAACAGCTGTCATGGCCAGCCACCCAAACAGTTTGGAACAATGGATT
GTATAATCAGCATGGATTTGGAACTATAGGTACAGGAGTTTGGTATCCGCCAAATCTAAGCCAAATGTAT
AGTACTTATAAAACTCCAGTGCCAGAGACCAACATACCGGGAAGCACACCCACCATGCCATACTTCTCTG
GGCCAGTAGCAGATGACCTCATAAAATATACTATATTCAATAGTTCTGGTATTCAGATTGGAAACCACAA
TTATATGGATGTTGGACTGAATTCACAACCACCAAACAATACTTGCAAAGAAGAGTCGACTTCCAGACAC
CAAGCCATCTTTGATAACACCACTAGTCTGACTGATGAACACCTGAACCCTATCAGGGAAAACCTGGGAA
GGCAGTGGAAAAACTGTGCCCGCAAGCTGGGCTTCACTGAGTCTCAGATCGATGAAATCGACCATGACTA
TGAAAGAGATGGACTGAAAGAGAAAGTTTACCAAATGCTTCAGAAGTGGCTGATGCGGGAAGGCACCAAA
GGGGCCACAGTGGGAAAGTTGGCCCAGGCACTTCACCAATGTTGCAGGATAGACCTGCTGAACCACTTGA
TTCGTGCCAGCCAGAGCTAACTCGAGCATGCATCTAGAGGGCCCTATTCTATAGTGTCACCTAAATGCTA
GAGCTCGCTGATCAGCCTCGACTGTGCCTTCTAGTTGCCAGCCATCTGTTGTTTGCCCCTCCCCCGTGCC
TTCCTTGACCCTGGAAGGTGCCACTCCCACTGTCCTTTCCTAATAAAATGAGGAAATTGCATCGCATTGT
CTGAGTAGGTGTCATTCTATTCTGGGGGGTGGGGTGGGGCAGGACAGCAAGGGGGAGGATTGGGAAGACA
ATAGCAGGCATGCTGGGGATGCGGTGGGCTCTATGGCTTCTGAGGCGGAAAGAACCAGCTGGGGCTCTAG
GGGGTATCCCC
[124 nt withheld, positions 2672-2795]
C
[91 nt withheld, positions 2797-2887]
A
[49 nt withheld, positions 2889-2937]
CCTTTGACGTTGGAGTCCACGTTCTTT
[37 nt withheld, positions 2965-3001]
ACCCTATCTCGGTCTATTCTTTTGATTTATAAGGGATTTTGCCGATTTCGGCCTATTGGTTAAAAAATGA
GCTGATTTAACAAAAATTTAACGCGAATTAATTCTGTGGAATGTGTGTCAGTTAGGGTGTGGAAAGTCCC
CAGGCTCCCCAGCAGGCAGAAGTATGCAAAGCATGCATCTCAATTAGTCAGCAACCAGGTGTGGAAAGTC
CCCAGGCTCCCCAGCAGGCAGAAGTATGCAAAGCATGCATCTCAATTAGTCAGCAACCATAGTCCCGCCC
CTAACTCCGCCCATCCCGCCCCTAACTCCGCCCAGTTCCGCCCATTCTCCGCCCCATGGCTGACTAATTT
TTTTTATTTATGCAGAGGCCGAGGCCGCCTCTGCCTCTGAGCTATTCCAGAAGTAGTGAGGAGGCTTTTT
TGGAGGCCTAGGCTTTTGCAAAAAGCTCCCGGGAGCTTGTATATCCATTTTCGGATCTGATCAAGAGACA
GGATGAGGATCGTTTCGCATGATTGAACAAGATGGATTGCACGCAGGTTCTCCGGCCGCTTGGGTGGAGA
GGCTATTCGGCTATGACTGGGCACAACAGACAATCGGCTGCTCTGATGCCGCCGTGTTCCGGCTGTCAGC
GCAGGGGCGCCCGGTTCTTTTTGTCAAGACCGACCTGTCCGGTGCCCTGAATGAACTGCAGGACGAGGCA
GCGCGGCTATCGTGGCTGGCCACGACGGGCGTTCCTTGCGCAGCTGTGCTCGACGTTGTCACTGAAGCGG
GAAGGGACTGGCTGCTATTGGGCGAAGTGCCGGGGCAGGATCTCCTGTCATCTCACCTTGCTCCTGCCGA
GAAAGTATCCATCATGGCTGATGCAATGCGGCGGCTGCATACGCTTGATCCGGCTACCTGCCCATTCGAC
CACCAAGCGAAACATCGCATCGAGCGAGCACGTACTCGGATGGAAGCCGGTCTTGTCGATCAGGATGATC
TGGACGAAGAGCATCAGGGGCTCGCGCCAGCCGAACTGTTCGCCAGGCTCAAGGCGCGCATGCCCGACGG
CGAGGATCTCGTCGTGACCCATGGCGATGCCTGCTTGCCGAATATCATGGTGGAAAATGGCCGCTTTTCT
GGATTCATCGACTGTGGCCGGCTGGGTGTGGCGGACCGCTATCAGGACATAGCGTTGGCTACCCGTGATA
TTGCTGAAGAGCTTGGCGGCGAATGGGCTGACCGCTTCCTCGTGCTTTACGGTATCGCCGCTCCCGATTC
GCAGCGCATCGCCTTCTATCGCCTTCTTGACGAGTTCTTCTGAGCGGGACTCTGGGGTTCGAAATGACCG
ACCAAGCGACGCCCAACCTGCCATCACGAGATTTCGATTCCACCGCCGCCTTCTATGAAAGGTTGGGCTT
CGGAATCGTTTTCCGGGACGCCGGCTGGATGATCCTCCAGCGCGGGGATCTCATGCTGGAGTTCTTCGCC
CACCCCAACTTGTTTATTGCAGCTTATAATGGTTACAAATAAAGCAATAGCATCACAAATTTCACAAATA
AAGCATTTTTTTCACTGCATTCTAGTTGTGGTTTGTCCAAACTCATCAATGTATCTTATCATGTCTGTAT
ACCGTCGACCTCTAGCTAGAGCTTGGCGTAATCATGGTCATAGCTGTTTCCTGTGTGAAATTGTTATCCG
CTCACAATTCCACACAACATACGAGCCGGAAGCATAAAGTGTAAAGCCTGGGGTGCCTAATGAGTGAGCT
AACTCACATTAATTGCGTTGCGCTCACTGCCCGCTTTCCAGTCGGGAAACCTGTCGTGCCAGCTGCATTA
ATGAATCGGCCAACGCGCGGGGAGAGGCGGTTTGCGTATTGGGCGCTCTTCCGCTTCCTCGCTCACTGAC
TCGCTGCGCTCGGTCGTTCGGCTGCGGCGAGCGGTATCAGCTCACTCAAAGGCGGTAATACGGTTATCCA
CAGAATCAGGGGATAACGCAGGAAAGAACATGTGAGCAAAAGGCCAGCAAAAGGCCAGGAACCGTAAAAA
GGCCGCGTTGCTGGCGTTTTTCCATAGGCTCCGCCCCCCTGACGAGCATCACAAAAATCGACGCTCAAGT
CAGAGGTGGCGAAACCCGACAGGACTATAAAGATACCAGGCGTTTCCCCCTGGAAGCTCCCTCGTGCGCT
CTCCTGTTCCGACCCTGCCGCTTACCGGATACCTGTCCGCCTTTCTCCCTTCGGGAAGCGTGGCGCTTTC
TCATAGCTCACGCTGTAGGTATCTCAGTTCGGTGTAGGTCGTTCGCTCCAAGCTGGGCTGTGTGCACGAA
CCCCCCGTTCAGCCCGACCGCTGCGCCTTATCCGGTAACTATCGTCTTGAGTCCAACCCGGTAAGACACG
ACTTATCGCCACTGGCAGCAGCCACTGGTAACAGGATTAGCAGAGCGAGGTATGTAGGCGGTGCTACAGA
GTTCTTGAAGTGGTGGCCTAACTACGGCTACACTAGAAGAACAGTATTTGGTATCTGCGCTCTGCTGAAG
CCAGTTACCTTCGGAAAAAGAGTTGGTAGCTCTTGATCCGGCAAACAAACCACCGCTGGTAGCGGTGGTT
TTTTTGTTTGCAAGCAGCAGATTACGCGCAGAAAAAAAGGATCTCAAGAAGATCCTTTGATCTTTTCTAC
GGGGTCTGACGCTCAGTGGAACGAAAACTCACGTTAAGGGATTTTGGTCATGAGATTATCAAAAAGGATC
TTCACCTAGATCCTTTTAAATTAAAAATGAAGTTTTAAATCAATCTAAAGTATATATGAGTAAACTTGGT
CTGACAGTTACCAATGCTTAATCAGTGAGGCACCTATCTCAGCGATCTGTCTATTTCGTTCATCCATAGT
TGCCTGACTCCCCGTCGTGTAGATAACTACGATACGGGAGGGCTTACCATCTGGCCCCAGTGCTGCAATG
ATACCGCGAGACCCACGCTCACCGGCTCCAGATTTATCAGCAATAAACCAGCCAGCCGGAAGGGCCGAGC
GCAGAAGTGGTCCTGCAACTTTATCCGCCTCCATCCAGTCTATTAATTGTTGCCGGGAAGCTAGAGTAAG
TAGTTCGCCAGTTAATAGTTTGCGCAACGTTGTTGCCATTGCTACAGGCATCGTGGTGTCACGCTCGTCG
TTTGGTATGGCTTCATTCAGCTCCGGTTCCCAACGATCAAGGCGAGTTACATGATCCCCCATGTTGTGCA
AAAAAGCGGTTAGCTCCTTCGGTCCTCCGATCGTTGTCAGAAGTAAGTTGGCCGCAGTGTTATCACTCAT
GGTTATGGCAGCACTGCATAATTCTCTTACTGTCATGCCATCCGTAAGATGCTTTTCTGTGACTGGTGAG
TACTCAACCAAGTCATTCTGAGAATAGTGTATGCGGCGACCGAGTTGCTCTTGCCCGGCGTCAATACGGG
ATAATACCGCGCCACATAGCAGAACTTTAAAAGTGCTCATCATTGGAAAACGTTCTTCGGGGCGAAAACT
CTCAAGGATCTTACCGCTGTTGAGATCCAGTTCGATGTAACCCACTCGTGCACCCAACTGATCTTCAGCA
TCTTTTACTTTCACCAGCGTTTCTGGGTGAGCAAAAACAGGAAGGCAAAATGCCGCAAAAAAGGGAATAA
GGGCGACACGGAAATGTTGAATACTCATACTCTTCCTTTTTCAATATTATTGAAGCATTTATCAGGGTTA
TTGTCTCATGAGCGGATACATATTTGAATGTATTTAGAAAAATAAACAAATAGGGGTTCCGCGCACATTT
CCCCGAAAAGTGCCACCTGACGTCGACGGATCGGGAGATCTCCCGATCCCCTATGGTGCACTCTCAGTAC
AATCTGCTCTGATGCCGCATAGTTAAGCCAGTATCTGCTCCCTGCTTGTGTGTTGGAGGTCGCTGAGTAG
TGCGCGAGCAAAATTTAAGCTACAACAAGGCAAGGCTTGACCGACAATTGCATGAAGAATCTGCTTAGGG
TTAGGCGTTTTGCGCTGCTTCGCGATGTACGGGCCAGATATACGCGTTGACATTGATTATTGACTAGTTA
TTAATAGTAATCAATTACGGGGTCATTAGTTCATAGCCCATATATGGAGTTCCGCGTTACATAACTTACG
GTAAATGGCCCGCCTGGCTGACCGCCCAACGACCCCCGCCCATTGACGTCAATAATGACGTATGTTCCCA
TAGTAACGCCAATAGGGACTTTCCATTGACGTCAATGGGTGGAGTATTTACGGTAAACTGCCCACTTGGC
AGTACATCAAGTGTATCATATGCCAAGTACGCCCCCTATTGACGTCAATGACGGTAAATGGCCCGCCTGG
CATTATGCCCAGTACATGACCTTATGGGACTTTCCTACTTGGCAGTACATCTACGTATTAGTCATCGCTA
TTACCATG
